Addgene plasmid #137042: pDipA-TEV-His12
Purpose: expression clone from T7 promoter for full-length (signal peptide containing) B. burgdorferi DipA with C-terminal TEV-protease-cleavable His12
Depositing lab: Debra Hansen. Depositing organization: Arizona State University. Publication: Membrane directed expression in Escherichia coli of BBA57 and other virulence factors from the Lyme disease agent Borrelia burgdorferi. Robertson KE, Truong CD, Craciunescu FM, Chiu PL, Fromme P, Hansen DT. Sci Rep. 2019 Nov 26;9(1):17606. doi: 10.1038/s41598-019-53830-x. PubMed 31772280.
Backbone
  Vector backbone: pRSET-TEV-12His
  Vector type: Bacterial Expression
Growth in bacteria
  Bacterial resistance: Ampicillin, 100 μg/mL
  Growth temperature: 37°C
  Growth strain: DH5alpha
  Copy number: High Copy
Gene/Insert
  Gene/Insert name: AAC66790.1 (alt name: DipA BB0418)
  Species: Borrelia burgdorferi B31
  Mutation: wild type, full-length protein, contains signal peptide
  Entrez Gene: BB_0418 (a.k.a. BB_0418)
  Promoter: T7
  Tag / fusion protein: His12 (TEV protease cleavable) (C terminal on backbone)
  Cloning method: Ligation Independent Cloning
  Sequencing primers: 5′ TAATACGACTCACTATAGGG; 3′ GCTAGTTATTGCTCAGCGG
Terms and licenses: Academic/Nonprofit Terms; Industry Terms: Not Available to Industry
Depositor comments: This plasmid uses the T7 promoter to express in E. coli the full-length, wild-type protein containing a C-terminal TEV-protease-cleavable His12-tag. The protein sequence includes its N-terminal membrane-targeting signal peptide sequence. The gene encoding the protein does not have the same DNA sequence as B. burgdorferi because the gene has been optimized for expression in E. coli.
How to cite: pDipA-TEV-His12 was a gift from Debra Hansen (Addgene plasmid # 137042 ; http://n2t.net/addgene:137042 ; RRID:Addgene_137042)
