[The description below was written by a language model from this plasmid's Addgene catalogue record and pLannotate feature annotations shown in this document.]
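Description:
pDipA-TEV-His12 is a 3,875-nt bacterial expression plasmid built on the pRSET-TEV-12His backbone for producing the Borrelia burgdorferi B31 protein DipA (BB0418) in E. coli. It is a high-copy plasmid carrying a ColE1/pUC-type origin. Selection is with ampicillin, through a β-lactamase gene driven by its own bla promoter. An f1 phage origin is also present, which in principle allows single-stranded DNA production with helper phage.

The expression cassette consists of a T7 promoter followed by the efficient ribosome binding site from phage T7 gene 10, the DipA coding region, and a T7 terminator. Transcription therefore depends on a host that supplies T7 RNA polymerase. The insert encodes the wild-type, full-length protein, including its native N-terminal membrane-targeting signal peptide. Its DNA sequence was codon-optimized for E. coli, so it differs from the B. burgdorferi gene. The insert was introduced by ligation-independent cloning, in frame with a backbone-encoded C-terminal His12 tag that can be removed with TEV protease. This arrangement supports metal-affinity purification followed by tag cleavage.

The automated feature table does not annotate the DipA open reading frame or the TEV-His12 region, which presumably lie in the unannotated stretch between the RBS and the terminator. The short SET1, lacZα and lacI hits are fragments only, most likely backbone remnants rather than functional elements. No complete lac repressor gene or lac operator is annotated.

The associated work concerns membrane-directed expression of Lyme disease virulence factors in E. coli. Keeping the signal peptide is consistent with that aim of directing DipA to the bacterial membrane for recombinant production and purification.
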