Features (pLannotate 1.2.2; 10 found; start..end, strand, type, name):
     20..38      +  promoter       T7 promoter: promoter for bacteriophage T7 RNA polymerase
     70..92      +  RBS            RBS: efficient ribosome binding site from bacteriophage T7 gene 10 (Olins and Rangwala, 1989)
   1233..1282    +  CDS            SET1 (fragment): solubility-enhancement tag derived from T7 phage gene 10B
   1290..1337    +  terminator     T7 terminator: transcription terminator for bacteriophage T7 RNA polymerase
   1363..1429    +  CDS            lacZα (fragment): LacZα fragment of β-galactosidase; lacZ fragment
   1434..1862    +  rep_origin     f1 ori (sequence partly withheld): f1 bacteriophage origin of replication; arrow indicates direction of (+) strand synthesis
   1915..2019    +  promoter       AmpR promoter: bla
   2020..2880    +  CDS            AmpR: β-lactamase; bla; confers resistance to ampicillin, carbenicillin, and related antibiotics
   3051..3639    +  rep_origin     ori: high-copy-number ColE1/pMB1/pBR322/pUC origin of replication
   3822..3875    +  CDS            lacI (fragment): lac repressor; lacI; The lac repressor binds to the lac operator to inhibit transcription in E. coli. This inhibition can be relieved by adding lactose or isopropyl-β-D-thiogalactopyranoside (IPTG).
>Addgene plasmid #137042 | pDipA-TEV-His12 | addgene full sequence | sequence record 275698 | Addgene NGS Result
GATCTCGATCCCGCGAAATTAATACGACTCACTATAGGGAGACCACAACGGTTTCCCTCTAGAAATAATT
TTGTTTAACTTTAAGAAGGAGATATACATATGCTGATCAAAAAGATTTGCTTCTGCCTGCTGCTGCTGCA
GGCGAAGATTATCCTGAGCCAAGATCAGCAAAACCTGGAATTTAACAACGAGTACTTCTACTTCAACTTC
CAAAGCGCGTACTATCCGCCGCACGAACTGGGCACCAACGGCAGCGGTTTCAGCCAGAGCTTTAAACACC
CGAACTTCCAAAACATCGACCCGAGCCTGAAAATTCCGGTGAACTACTGGGGTGGCATCAAGCTGATTAG
CTACCTGGGTTACTACAAGAACTTCAAGGCGCTGAACAACCCGAACAGCATCTTCTTTAAGAACAACGGC
ATCGACATTGATCTGAACATCGGTCTGAGCCCGGTGATTGTTAGCTTCAAAAGCACCGTTAGCTTCACCC
CGATCGCGTTTCTGAACCTGTACGCGAGCAACGAACTGGGCATTGGTTGGCAGGCGTTTGGCTTCAAAGG
CGTGGGTGTTCACATCGAGAACGGCAAGTACAGCAACGCGGTGGAATTTTATAGCGAGATCACCGCGGGT
GGCCGTTTTCAGTTCGACCTGAACGCGATTTTCCAAGGCGAGTGGACCCACATTATCACCGTTATCGGTA
ACGACTTTACCTACCTGATTAACCCGCACGCGAAAAAGGATCAACTGTGGAAATATAAGGCGGACGATGG
CAAGAACATCAACGGTATGCTGATTAAACCGTACGCGCTGCTGGCGTATAAGATGCCGATCCCGCTGAAC
ACCATTGGCCTGCTGTATGAAGGTAAAACCCAGATCGGCAAGGAGCGTAACATTAGCAGCTGGAAAAACA
AGGGCTGGGGTAGCGACATCTTCTACCACAACATCAGCATTGTTGCGAACTTTGAGATTATCAAACCGCT
GACCCTGGGCCTGCAATTCAAGCTGAGCACCAACCCGACCTATACCAGCAACACCGCGGGTCTGGCGGAC
ATCAGCAAGCGTATTGCGACCGGCAACAGCTACTTTTACTATGATAGCATCGGTATGAGCATCACCTACA
AGTACGAAAATCTTTATTTTCAAGGTCACCATCATCACCACCATCACCATCATCACCACCATTAATAAAA
GGGCGAATTCCAGCACACTGGCGGCCGTTACTAGTGGATCCGGCTGCTAACAAAGCCCGAAAGGAAGCTG
AGTTGGCTGCTGCCACCGCTGAGCAATAACTAGCATAACCCCTTGGGGCCTCTAAACGGGTCTTGAGGGG
TTTTTTGCTGAAAGGAGGAACTATATCCGGATCTGGCGTAATAGCGAAGAGGCCCGCACCGATCGCCCTT
CCCAACAGTTGCGCAGCCTGAATGGCGAATGGG
[124 nt withheld, positions 1434-1557]
C
[91 nt withheld, positions 1559-1649]
A
[49 nt withheld, positions 1651-1699]
CCTTTGACGTTGGAGTCCACGTTCTTT
[37 nt withheld, positions 1727-1763]
ACCCTATCTCGGTCTATTCTTTTGATTTATAAGGGATTTTGCCGATTTCGGCCTATTGGTTAAAAAATGA
GCTGATTTAACAAAAATTTAACGCGAATTTTAACAAAATATTAACGCTTACAATTTAGGTGGCACTTTTC
GGGGAAATGTGCGCGGAACCCCTATTTGTTTATTTTTCTAAATACATTCAAATATGTATCCGCTCATGAG
ACAATAACCCTGATAAATGCTTCAATAATATTGAAAAAGGAAGAGTATGAGTATTCAACATTTCCGTGTC
GCCCTTATTCCCTTTTTTGCGGCATTTTGCCTTCCTGTTTTTGCTCACCCAGAAACGCTGGTGAAAGTAA
AAGATGCTGAAGATCAGTTGGGTGCACGAGTGGGTTACATCGAACTGGATCTCAACAGCGGTAAGATCCT
TGAGAGTTTTCGCCCCGAAGAACGTTTTCCAATGATGAGCACTTTTAAAGTTCTGCTATGTGGCGCGGTA
TTATCCCGTATTGACGCCGGGCAAGAGCAACTCGGTCGCCGCATACACTATTCTCAGAATGACTTGGTTG
AGTACTCACCAGTCACAGAAAAGCATCTTACGGATGGCATGACAGTAAGAGAATTATGCAGTGCTGCCAT
AACCATGAGTGATAACACTGCGGCCAACTTACTTCTGACAACGATCGGAGGACCGAAGGAGCTAACCGCT
TTTTTGCACAACATGGGGGATCATGTAACTCGCCTTGATCGTTGGGAACCGGAGCTGAATGAAGCCATAC
CAAACGACGAGCGTGACACCACGATGCCTGTAGCAATGGCAACAACGTTGCGCAAACTATTAACTGGCGA
ACTACTTACTCTAGCTTCCCGGCAACAATTAATAGACTGGATGGAGGCGGATAAAGTTGCAGGACCACTT
CTGCGCTCGGCCCTTCCGGCTGGCTGGTTTATTGCTGATAAATCTGGAGCCGGTGAGCGTGGGTCTCGCG
GTATCATTGCAGCACTGGGGCCAGATGGTAAGCCCTCCCGTATCGTAGTTATCTACACGACGGGGAGTCA
GGCAACTATGGATGAACGAAATAGACAGATCGCTGAGATAGGTGCCTCACTGATTAAGCATTGGTAACTG
TCAGACCAAGTTTACTCATATATACTTTAGATTGATTTAAAACTTCATTTTTAATTTAAAAGGATCTAGG
TGAAGATCCTTTTTGATAATCTCATGACCAAAATCCCTTAACGTGAGTTTTCGTTCCACTGAGCGTCAGA
CCCCGTAGAAAAGATCAAAGGATCTTCTTGAGATCCTTTTTTTCTGCGCGTAATCTGCTGCTTGCAAACA
AAAAAACCACCGCTACCAGCGGTGGTTTGTTTGCCGGATCAAGAGCTACCAACTCTTTTTCCGAAGGTAA
CTGGCTTCAGCAGAGCGCAGATACCAAATACTGTTCTTCTAGTGTAGCCGTAGTTAGGCCACCACTTCAA
GAACTCTGTAGCACCGCCTACATACCTCGCTCTGCTAATCCTGTTACCAGTGGCTGCTGCCAGTGGCGAT
AAGTCGTGTCTTACCGGGTTGGACTCAAGACGATAGTTACCGGATAAGGCGCAGCGGTCGGGCTGAACGG
GGGGTTCGTGCACACAGCCCAGCTTGGAGCGAACGACCTACACCGAACTGAGATACCTACAGCGTGAGCT
ATGAGAAAGCGCCACGCTTCCCGAAGGGAGAAAGGCGGACAGGTATCCGGTAAGCGGCAGGGTCGGAACA
GGAGAGCGCACGAGGGAGCTTCCAGGGGGAAACGCCTGGTATCTTTATAGTCCTGTCGGGTTTCGCCACC
TCTGACTTGAGCGTCGATTTTTGTGATGCTCGTCAGGGGGGCGGAGCCTATGGAAAAACGCCAGCAACGC
GGCCTTTTTACGGTTCCTGGCCTTTTGCTGGCCTTTTGCTCACATGTTCTTTCCTGCGTTATCCCCTGAT
TCTGTGGATAACCGTATTACCGCCTTTGAGTGAGCTGATACCGCTCGCCGCAGCCGAACGACCGAGCGCA
GCGAGTCAGTGAGCGAGGAAGCGGAAGAGCGCCCAATACGCAAACCGCCTCTCCCCGCGCGTTGGCCGAT
TCATTAATGCAG
